>Addgene plasmid #157408 | pD649-HAsp-ISLR-COMP5AP-AviTag-9xHis | addgene full sequence | sequence record 400993 | Addgene NGS Result
GGCATTGATTATTGACTAGTTATTAATAGTAATCAATTACGGGGTCATTAGTTCATAGCCCATATATGGA
GTTCCGCGTTACATAACTTACGGTAAATGGCCCGCCTGGCTGACCGCCCAACGACCCCCGCCCATTGACG
TCAATAATGACGTATGTTCCCATAGTAACGCCAATAGGGACTTTCCATTGACGTCAATGGGTGGAGTATT
TACGGTAAACTGCCCACTTGGCAGTACATCAAGTGTATCATATGCCAAGTACGCCCCCTATTGACGTCAA
TGACGGTAAATGGCCCGCCTGGCATTATGCCCAGTACATGACCTTATGGGACTTTCCTACTTGGCAGTAC
ATCTACGTATTAGTCATCGCTATTACCATGGTGATGCGGTTTTGGCAGTACATCAATGGGCGTGGATAGC
GGTTTGACTCACGGGGATTTCCAAGTCTCCACCCCATTGACGTCAATGGGAGTTTGTTTTGGCACCAAAA
TCAACGGGACTTTCCAAAATGTCGTAACAACTCCGCCCCATTGACGCAAATGGGCGGTAGGCGTGTACGG
TGGGAGGTCTATATAAGCAGAGCTCGTTTAGTGAACCGTCAGATCGCCTGGAGACGCCATCCACGCTGTT
TTGACCTCCATAGAAGACACCGGGACCGATCCAGCCTCCGCGGCCGGGAACGGTGCATTGGAACGCGGAT
TCCCCGTGCCAAGAGTGACGTAAGTACCGCCTATAGAGTCTATAGGCCCACCCCCTTGGCTTCGTTAGAA
CGCGGCTACAATTAATACATAACCTTATGTATCATACACATACGATTTAGGTGACACTATAGAATAACAT
CCACTTTGCCTTTCTCTCCACAGGTGTCCACTCCCAGGTCCAACTGCACCTCGGTTCTATCGAAAACGCG
CCTGCTAGCGCCACCATGAAGACCATCATTGCCCTGAGCTACATCTTCTGCCTGGTGTTCGCTGCGGCCG
CCTGTCCTGAACCTTGTGATTGCGGCGAGAAGTACGGCTTCCAGATCGCCGATTGCGCCTACAGAGATCT
GGAAAGCGTGCCACCTGGCTTCCCCGCCAATGTGACAACACTGAGCCTGAGCGCCAACAGACTGCCTGGA
CTTCCTGAGGGCGCCTTCAGAGAGGTTCCACTGCTGCAATCTCTGTGGCTGGCCCACAACGAGATCAGAA
CAGTTGCTGCTGGCGCCCTGGCCTCTCTGTCTCACCTGAAAAGCCTGGACCTGAGCCACAACCTGATCAG
CGACTTCGCTTGGAGCGACCTGCACAATCTGTCTGCCCTGCAGCTGCTGAAGATGGACAGCAACGAGCTG
ACCTTCATTCCCCGGGATGCCTTCAGAAGCCTGAGAGCCCTGAGATCTCTGCAGCTGAACCACAACAGGC
TGCACACACTGGCCGAGGGCACCTTCACACCTCTGACAGCACTGTCCCACCTCCAGATCAACGAGAACCC
CTTCGACTGCACCTGTGGCATCGTGTGGCTGAAAACATGGGCCCTGACCACCGCCGTGTCTATCCCCGAG
CAGGATAATATCGCCTGCACAAGCCCTCACGTGCTGAAGGGCACACCACTGAGTAGACTGCCTCCACTGC
CTTGTAGCGCCCCTTCTGTGCAGCTGAGCTACCAGCCTTCTCAGGATGGCGCTGAACTGAGGCCTGGATT
TGTGCTGGCCCTGCACTGTGATGTGGATGGCCAACCTGCTCCACAGCTGCACTGGCACATCCAGATTCCT
AGCGGCATCGTGGAAATCACAAGCCCCAACGTGGGCACCGATGGCAGAGCATTGCCTGGAACACCAGTGG
CCAGCAGCCAGCCTAGATTTCAGGCCTTTGCCAACGGCAGCCTGCTGATCCCTGATTTCGGCAAGCTGGA
AGAGGGCACATACAGCTGTCTGGCCACCAATGAGCTGGGCTCTGCCGAGAGTTCTGTGGATGTGGCTCTT
GCCACACCTGGCGAAGGCGGAGAAGATACCCTGGGCAGAAGATTCCACGGCAAGGCCGTGGAAGGCAAGG
GCTGTTACACCGTGGACAACGAGGTGCAGCCTAGCGGCCCTGAGGACAACGTGGTCATCATCTACCTGAG
CAGAGCCGGCAATCCTGAAGCCGCTGTTGCTGAAGGTGTCCCAGGACAACTGCCTCCTGGACTGCTGCTG
CTGGGACAAAGCCTGCTGCTGTTCTTCTTCCTGACCTCCTTTGGCGCGCCGGAAGATCAAGTTGATCCAA
GATTGATTGATGGCAAGGGCGGATCTCTGGAGGTGCTGTTCCAGGGACCAGGCGGAAGCGGCAATCCCGG
CGGCGATCTGGCCCCCCAGATGCTGCGCGAGCTGCAGGAGACCAATGCCGCCCTGCAGGACGTGCGCGAG
CTGCTGCGCCACCGCGTGAAGGAGATCACCTTCCTGAAGAACACCGTGATGGAGTGCGACGCCTGCGGTA
TGCAGCCCTCTAGAGGCTCCGGCTCCATCATCCCAGTTGAGGAGGAGAACCCGGACTTCTGGAACCGCGA
GGCAGCCGAGGCCCTGGGTGCCGCCAAGAAGCTGCAGCCTGCACAGACAGCCGCCAAGAACCTCATCATC
TTCCTGGGCGATGGGATGGGGGTGTCTACGGTGACAGCTGCCAGGATCCTAAAAGGGCAGAAGAAGGACA
AACTGGGGCCTGAGATACCCCTGGCCATGGACCGCTTCCCATATGTGGCTCTGTCCAAGACATACAATGT
AGACAAACATGTGCCAGACAGTGGAGCCACAGCCACGGCCTACCTGTGCGGGGTCAAGGGCAACTTCCAG
ACCATTGGCTTGAGTGCAGCCGCCCGCTTTAACCAGTGCAACACGACACGCGGCAACGAGGTCATCTCCG
TGATGAATCGGGCCAAGAAAGCAGGGAAGTCAGTGGGAGTGGTAACCACCACACGAGTGCAGCACGCCTC
GCCAGCCGGCACCTACGCCCACACGGTGAACCGCAACTGGTACTCGGACGCCGACGTGCCTGCCTCGGCC
CGCCAGGAGGGGTGCCAGGACATCGCTACGCAGCTCATCTCCAACATGGACATTGACGTGATCCTAGGTG
GAGGCCGAAAGTACATGTTTCGCATGGGAACCCCAGACCCTGAGTACCCAGATGACTACAGCCAAGGTGG
GACCAGGCTGGACGGGAAGAATCTGGTGCAGGAATGGCTGGCGAAGCGCCAGGGTGCCCGGTATGTGTGG
AACCGCACTGAGCTCATGCAGGCTTCCCTGGACCCGTCTGTGACCCATCTCATGGGTCTCTTTGAGCCTG
GAGACATGAAATACGAGATCCACCGAGACTCCACACTGGACCCCTCCCTGATGGAGATGACAGAGGCTGC
CCTGCGCCTGCTGAGCAGGAACCCCCGCGGCTTCTTCCTCTTCGTGGAGGGTGGTCGCATCGACCATGGT
CATCATGAAAGCAGGGCTTACCGGGCACTGACTGAGACGATCATGTTCGACGACGCCATTGAGAGGGCGG
GCCAGCTCACCAGCGAGGAGGACACGCTGAGCCTCGTCACTGCCGACCACTCCCACGTCTTCTCCTTCGG
AGGCTACCCCCTGCGAGGGAGCTCCATCTTCGGGCTGGCCCCTGGCAAGGCCCGGGACAGGAAGGCCTAC
ACGGTCCTCCTATACGGAAACGGTCCAGGCTATGTGCTCAAGGACGGCGCCCGGCCGGATGTTACCGAGA
GCGAGAGCGGGAGCCCCGAGTATCGGCAGCAGTCAGCAGTGCCCCTGGACGAAGAGACCCACGCAGGCGA
GGACGTGGCGGTGTTCGCGCGCGGCCCGCAGGCGCACCTGGTTCACGGCGTGCAGGAGCAGACCTTCATA
GCGCACGTCATGGCCTTCGCCGCCTGCCTGGAGCCCTACACCGCCTGCGACCTGGCGCCCCCCGCCGGCA
CCACCGACGCCGCGCACCCGGGTGGCGGAGGACTGAACGACATCTTCGAGGCTCAGAAAATCGAATGGCA
CGAACATCACCATCACCATCACCATCACCATTAAGGCCGGCCTGTAGTCACTGGCACAACGCGTTACCCG
GTAAGCCAATCGGGTATACACGGTCGTCATACTGCAGACAGGGTTCTTCTACTTTGCAAGATAGTCTTGA
GTAGTAAAATAAATAGATAGAGAAAATCAGCCTCGACTGTGCCTTCTAGTTGCCAGCCATCTGTTGTTTG
CCCCTCCCCCGTGCCTTCCTTGACCCTGGAAGGTGCCACTCCCACTGTCCTTTCCTAATAAAATGAGGAA
ATTGCATCACAACACTCAACCCTATCTCGGTCTATTCTTTTGATTTATAAGGGATTTTGCCGATTTCGGC
CTATTGGTTAAAAAATGAGCTGATTTAACAAAAATTTAACGCGAATTAATTCTGTGGAATGTGTGTCAGT
TAGGGTGTGGAAAGTCCCCAGGCTCCCCAGCAGGCAGAAGTATGCAAAGCATGCATCTCAATTAGTCAGC
AACCAGGTGTGGAAAGTCCCCAGGCTCCCCAGCAGGCAGAAGTATGCAAAGCATGCATCTCAATTAGTCA
GCAACCATAGTCCCGCCCCTAACTCCGCCCATCCCGCCCCTAACTCCGCCCAGTTCCGCCCATTCTCCGC
CCCATGGCTGACTAATTTTTTTTATTTATGCAGAGGCCGAGGCCGCCTCTGCCTCTGAGCTATTCCAGAA
GTAGTGAGGAGGCTTTTTTGGAGGCCTAGGCTTTTGCAAAAAGCTCCCGGGAGCTTGTATATCCATTTTC
GGATCTGATCAGCACGTGTTGACAATTAATCATCGGCATAGTATATCGGCATAGTATAATACGACAAGGT
GAGGAACTAAACCATGACCGAGTACAAGCCCACGGTGCGCCTCGCCACCCGCGACGACGTCCCCAGGGCC
GTACGCACCCTCGCCGCCGCGTTCGCCGACTACCCCGCCACGCGCCACACCGTCGATCCGGACCGCCACA
TCGAGCGGGTCACCGAGCTGCAAGAACTCTTCCTCACGCGCGTCGGGCTCGACATCGGCAAGGTGTGGGT
CGCGGACGACGGCGCCGCGGTGGCGGTCTGGACCACGCCGGAGAGCGTCGAAGCGGGGGCGGTGTTCGCC
GAGATCGGCCCGCGCATGGCCGAGTTGAGCGGTTCCCGGCTGGCCGCGCAGCAACAGATGGAAGGCCTCC
TGGCGCCGCACCGGCCCAAGGAGCCCGCGTGGTTCCTGGCCACCGTCGGCGTCTCGCCCGACCACCAGGG
CAAGGGTCTGGGCAGCGCCGTCGTGCTCCCCGGAGTGGAGGCGGCCGAGCGCGCCGGGGTGCCCGCCTTC
CTGGAGACATCCGCGCCCCGCAACCTCCCCTTCTACGAGCGGCTCGGCTTCACCGTCACCGCCGACGTCG
AGGTGCCCGAAGGACCGCGCACCTGGTGCATGACCCGCAAGCCCGGTGCCTGACACGTGCTACGAGATTT
CGATTCCACCGCCGCCTTCTATGAAAGGTTGGGCTTCGGAATCGTTTTCCGGGACGCCGGCTGGATGATC
CTCCAGCGCGGGGATCTCATGCTGGAGTTCTTCGCCCACCCCAACTTGTTTATTGCAGCTTATAATGGTT
ACAAATAAAGCAATAGCATCACAAATTTCACAAATAAAGCATTTTTTTCACTGCATTCTAGTTGTGGTTT
GTCCAAACTCATCAATGTATCTTATCATGTCTGTATACCGTCGACCTCTAGCTAGAGCTTGGCGTAATCA
TGGTCATTACCAATGCTTAATCAGTGAGGCACCTATCTCAGCGATCTGTCTATTTCGTTCATCCATAGTT
GCCTGACTCCCCGTCGTGTAGATAACTACGATACGGGAGGGCTTACCATCTGGCCCCAGCGCTGCGATGA
TACCGCGAGAACCACGCTCACCGGCTCCGGATTTATCAGCAATAAACCAGCCAGCCGGAAGGGCCGAGCG
CAGAAGTGGTCCTGCAACTTTATCCGCCTCCATCCAGTCTATTAATTGTTGCCGGGAAGCTAGAGTAAGT
AGTTCGCCAGTTAATAGTTTGCGCAACGTTGTTGCCATCGCTACAGGCATCGTGGTGTCACGCTCGTCGT
TTGGTATGGCTTCATTCAGCTCCGGTTCCCAACGATCAAGGCGAGTTACATGATCCCCCATGTTGTGCAA
AAAAGCGGTTAGCTCCTTCGGTCCTCCGATCGTTGTCAGAAGTAAGTTGGCCGCAGTGTTATCACTCATG
GTTATGGCAGCACTGCATAATTCTCTTACTGTCATGCCATCCGTAAGATGCTTTTCTGTGACTGGTGAGT
ACTCAACCAAGTCATTCTGAGAATAGTGTATGCGGCGACCGAGTTGCTCTTGCCCGGCGTCAATACGGGA
TAATACCGCGCCACATAGCAGAACTTTAAAAGTGCTCATCATTGGAAAACGTTCTTCGGGGCGAAAACTC
TCAAGGATCTTACCGCTGTTGAGATCCAGTTCGATGTAACCCACTCGTGCACCCAACTGATCTTCAGCAT
CTTTTACTTTCACCAGCGTTTCTGGGTGAGCAAAAACAGGAAGGCAAAATGCCGCAAAAAAGGGAATAAG
GGCGACACGGAAATGTTGAATACTCATATTCTTCCTTTTTCAATATTATTGAAGCATTTATCAGGGTTAT
TGTCTCATGAGCGGATACATATTTGAATGTATTTAGAAAAATAAACAAATAGGGGTCAGTGTTACAACCA
ATTAACCAATTCTGAACATTATCGCGAGCCCATTTATACCTGAATATGGCTCATAACACCCCTTGCTCAT
GACCAAAATCCCTTAACGTGAGTTACGCGCGCGTCGTTCCACTGAGCGTCAGACCCCGTAGAAAAGATCA
AAGGATCTTCTTGAGATCCTTTTTTTCTGCGCGTAATCTGCTGCTTGCAAACAAAAAAACCACCGCTACC
AGCGGTGGTTTGTTTGCCGGATCAAGAGCTACCAACTCTTTTTCCGAAGGTAACTGGCTTCAGCAGAGCG
CAGATACCAAATACTGTTCTTCTAGTGTAGCCGTAGTTAGCCCACCACTTCAAGAACTCTGTAGCACCGC
CTACATACCTCGCTCTGCTAATCCTGTTACCAGTGGCTGCTGCCAGTGGCGATAAGTCGTGTCTTACCGG
GTTGGACTCAAGACGATAGTTACCGGATAAGGCGCAGCGGTCGGGCTGAACGGGGGGTTCGTGCACACAG
CCCAGCTTGGAGCGAACGACCTACACCGAACTGAGATACCTACAGCGTGAGCTATGAGAAAGCGCCACGC
TTCCCGAAGGGAGAAAGGCGGACAGGTATCCGGTAAGCGGCAGGGTCGGAACAGGAGAGCGCACGAGGGA
GCTTCCAGGGGGAAACGCCTGGTATCTTTATAGTCCTGTCGGGTTTCGCCACCTCTGACTTGAGCGTCGA
TTTTTGTGATGCTCGTCAGGGGGGCGGAGCCTATGGAAAAACGCCAGCAACGCGGCCTTTTTACGGTTCC
TGGCCTTTTGCTGGCCTTTTGCTCACATGTTCTTTCCTGCGTTATCCCCTGATTCTGTGGATAACCGTAT
TACCGCCTTTGAGTGAGCTGATACCGCTCGCCGCAGCCGAACGACCGAGCGCAGCGAGTCAGTGAGCGAG
GAAGCGGAAGGCGAGAGTAGGGAACTGCCAGGCATCAAACTAAGCAGAAGGCCCCTGACGGATGGCCTTT
TTGCGTTTCTACAAACTCTTTCTGTGTTGTAAAACGACGGCCAGTCTTAAGCTCGGGCCCCCTGGGCGGT
TCTGATAACGAGTAATCGTTAATCCGCAAATAACGTAAAAACCCGCTTCGGCGGGTTTTTTTATGGGGGG
AGTTTAGGGAAAGAGCATTTGTCAGAATATTTAAGGGCGCCTGTCACTTTGCTTGATATATGAGAATTAT
TTAACCTTATAAATGAGAAAAAAGCAACGCACTTTAAATAAGATACGTTGCTTTTTCGATTGATGAACAC
CTATAATTAAACTATTCATCTATTATTTATGATTTTTTGTATATACAATATTTCTAGTTTGTTAAAGAGA
ATTAAGAAAATAAATCTCGAAAATAATAAAGGGAAAATCAGTTTTTGATATCAAAATTATACATGTCAAC
GATAATACAAAATATAATACAAACTATAAGATGTTATCAGTATTTATTATCATTTAGAATAAATTTTGTG
TCGCCCTTAATTGTGAGCGGATAACAATTACGAGCTTCATGCACAGTGGCGTTGACTCAATATTGGCCAT
TAGCCATATTATTCATTGGTTATATAGCATAAATCAATATTGGCTATTGGCCATTGCATACGTTGTATCT
ATATCATAATATGTACATTTATATTGGCTCATGTCCAATATGACCGCCATGTT
Features (pLannotate 1.2.2; 24 found; start..end, strand, type, name):
     77..380     +  enhancer       CMV enhancer: human cytomegalovirus immediate early enhancer
    381..584     +  promoter       CMV promoter: human cytomegalovirus (CMV) immediate early promoter
    720..763     +  intron         CMV intron (fragment): modified intron A from human cytomegalovirus
    815..833     +  promoter       SP6 promoter: promoter for bacteriophage SP6 RNA polymerase
    837..874     +  CDS            IgH signal sequence (fragment): signal sequence from the mouse immunoglobulin heavy chain variable region
    980..2200    +  CDS            Islr: ISLR_MOUSE - Experimental evidence at protein level: Swiss-Prot protein existence level 1. From Mus musculus (Mouse).
   2309..2488    +  CDS            Comp (fragment): COMP_RAT - Experimental evidence at protein level: Swiss-Prot protein existence level 1. May play a role in the structural integrity of cartilage via its interaction with other extracellular matrix proteins such as the collagens and fibronectin. Can mediate the interaction of chondrocytes with the cartilage extracellular matrix through interaction with cell surface integrin receptors. Could play a role in the pathogenesis of osteoarthritis. Potent suppressor of apoptosis in both primary chondrocytes and transformed cells. Suppresses apoptosis by blocking the activation of caspase-3 and by indu
   2476..3928    +  CDS            SEAP (fragment): secreted alkaline phosphatase from human placenta The natural enzyme has a C-terminal transmembrane sequence that is replaced by a GPI anchor.
   3953..3994    +  CDS            AviTag™ (fragment): peptide tag that allows for enzymatic biotinylation
   3998..4021    +  CDS            8xHis: 8xHis affinity tag
   4167..4278    +  polyA_signal   bGH poly(A) signal: bovine growth hormone polyadenylation signal
   4279..4387    +  rep_origin     f1 ori (fragment): f1 bacteriophage origin of replication; arrow indicates direction of (+) strand synthesis
   4401..4730    +  promoter       SV40 promoter: SV40 enhancer and early promoter
   4778..4825    +  promoter       EM7 promoter: synthetic bacterial promoter&nbsp
   4844..5443    +  CDS            PuroR (fragment): puromycin N-acetyltransferase; pac from Streptomyces; confers resistance to puromycin
   5453..5578    +  CDS            ble (fragment): BLE_KLEPN - Experimental evidence at protein level: Swiss-Prot protein existence level 1. Binding protein with a strong affinity to the bleomycin family of antibiotics. Binds to CL990; an antimitotic-antibiotic compound. From Klebsiella pneumoniae.
   5573..5694    +  polyA_signal   SV40 poly(A) signal: SV40 polyadenylation signal
   5747..6607    -  CDS            AmpR: β-lactamase; bla; confers resistance to ampicillin, carbenicillin, and related antibiotics
   6610..6706    -  promoter       AmpR promoter (fragment): bla
   6736..6760    -  CDS            KanR (fragment): aminoglycoside phosphotransferase; aph(3')-Ia; confers resistance to kanamycin
   6871..7459    +  rep_origin     ori: high-copy-number ColE1/pMB1/pBR322/pUC origin of replication
   7684..7701    +  terminator     rrnB T2 terminator (fragment): transcription terminator T2 from the E. coli rrnB gene
   7726..7745    -  CDS            lacZα (fragment): LacZα fragment of β-galactosidase; lacZ fragment
   8201..8217    +  protein_bind   lac operator: The lac repressor binds to the lac operator to inhibit transcription in E. coli. This inhibition can be relieved by adding lactose or isopropyl-β-D-thiogalactopyranoside (IPTG). lac repressor encoded by lacI
