[The description below was written by a language model from this plasmid's Addgene catalogue record and pLannotate feature annotations shown in this document.]
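Description:
pD649-HAsp-ISLR-COMP5AP-AviTag-9xHis is a mammalian expression plasmid built on the pD649 backbone for producing a secreted, multimerised form of human ISLR (also known as Meflin), an immunoglobulin superfamily protein. It is maintained in E. coli through a high-copy ColE1/pUC-type origin and an ampicillin resistance gene. The feature table also shows an SV40 early promoter/EM7 promoter cassette driving a puromycin N-acetyltransferase gene with an SV40 polyadenylation signal, which would allow selection in mammalian cells. Short fragments annotated as ble, KanR, lacZα and f1 ori appear to be backbone remnants rather than functional elements.

Expression is driven by the CMV immediate early enhancer and promoter, followed by a fragment of CMV intron A. An SP6 promoter sits just upstream of the coding region. The open reading frame begins with a signal peptide, named HAsp in the construct title but annotated by the software as a fragment of a mouse IgH signal sequence. The roughly 1.2 kb ISLR insert follows, cloned between two retained restriction sites. The annotation tool matched this insert to the mouse Islr entry, whereas the catalogue lists it as human, most likely reflecting homology-based matching. Downstream, the backbone supplies a fragment of cartilage oligomeric matrix protein, whose coiled-coil domain drives pentamer formation. This is followed by human placental alkaline phosphatase as an enzymatic reporter, an AviTag for site-specific biotinylation, and a polyhistidine tag for purification (9xHis by name, annotated as 8xHis), ending with a bGH polyadenylation signal.

The high-avidity pentameric, enzyme-tagged product suits detection of weak extracellular binding, consistent with the plasmid's origin in a human IgSF cell-surface interaction screen. The depositor notes that some plasmids in this collection may carry an IS4-like transposase insertion upstream of the CMV promoter; none is annotated here.
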