Addgene plasmid #157408: pD649-HAsp-ISLR-COMP5AP-AviTag-9xHis
Purpose: Mammalian expression of secreted protein fused to COMP5AP-AviTag-9xHis.
Depositing lab: Chris Garcia. Depositing organization: Stanford University. Publication: A Human IgSF Cell-Surface Interactome Reveals a Complex Network of Protein-Protein Interactions. Wojtowicz WM, Vielmetter J, Fernandes RA, Siepe DH, Eastman CL, Chisholm GB, Cox S, Klock H, Anderson PW, Rue SM, Miller JJ, Glaser SM, Bragstad ML, Vance J, Lam AW, Lesley SA, Zinn K, Garcia KC. Cell. 2020 Aug 20;182(4):1027-1043.e17. doi: 10.1016/j.cell.2020.07.025. PubMed 32822567.
Backbone
  Vector backbone: pD649
  Backbone size w/o insert (bp): 7153
  Vector type: Mammalian Expression
Growth in bacteria
  Bacterial resistance: Ampicillin, 100 μg/mL
  Growth temperature: 37°C
  Growth strain: DH5alpha
  Copy number: High Copy
Gene/Insert
  Gene/Insert name: ISLR
  Species: H. sapiens (human)
  Insert size (bp): 1230
  Entrez Gene: ISLR (a.k.a. HsT17563, Meflin)
  Promoter: CMV/SP6
  Tag / fusion protein: COMP5AP-AviTag-9xHis (C terminal on backbone)
  Cloning method: Restriction Enzyme; 5′ cloning site GCGGCCGC (not destroyed); 3′ cloning site GGCGCGCC (not destroyed)
  Sequencing primers: 5′ ATTTAGGTGACACTATAG; 3′ CGTCGCACTCCATCACGGTG
Resource information
  A portion of this plasmid was derived from a plasmid made by: synthesis by ThermoFisher
Terms and licenses: Academic/Nonprofit Terms; Industry Terms: Not Available to Industry
Depositor comments: Some plasmids in this collection may have an IS4-like element ISVsa5 family transposase upstream of the CMV promoter.
How to cite: pD649-HAsp-ISLR-COMP5AP-AviTag-9xHis was a gift from Chris Garcia (Addgene plasmid # 157408 ; http://n2t.net/addgene:157408 ; RRID:Addgene_157408)
