>Addgene plasmid #157408 | pD649-HAsp-ISLR-COMP5AP-AviTag-9xHis | depositor partial sequence | sequence record 303926 | insert (secreted protein)
TGTCCTGAACCTTGTGATTGCGGCGAGAAGTACGGCTTCCAGATCGCCGATTGCGCCTACAGAGATCTGG
AAAGCGTGCCACCTGGCTTCCCCGCCAATGTGACAACACTGAGCCTGAGCGCCAACAGACTGCCTGGACT
TCCTGAGGGCGCCTTCAGAGAGGTTCCACTGCTGCAATCTCTGTGGCTGGCCCACAACGAGATCAGAACA
GTTGCTGCTGGCGCCCTGGCCTCTCTGTCTCACCTGAAAAGCCTGGACCTGAGCCACAACCTGATCAGCG
ACTTCGCTTGGAGCGACCTGCACAATCTGTCTGCCCTGCAGCTGCTGAAGATGGACAGCAACGAGCTGAC
CTTCATTCCCCGGGATGCCTTCAGAAGCCTGAGAGCCCTGAGATCTCTGCAGCTGAACCACAACAGGCTG
CACACACTGGCCGAGGGCACCTTCACACCTCTGACAGCACTGTCCCACCTCCAGATCAACGAGAACCCCT
TCGACTGCACCTGTGGCATCGTGTGGCTGAAAACATGGGCCCTGACCACCGCCGTGTCTATCCCCGAGCA
GGATAATATCGCCTGCACAAGCCCTCACGTGCTGAAGGGCACACCACTGAGTAGACTGCCTCCACTGCCT
TGTAGCGCCCCTTCTGTGCAGCTGAGCTACCAGCCTTCTCAGGATGGCGCTGAACTGAGGCCTGGATTTG
TGCTGGCCCTGCACTGTGATGTGGATGGCCAACCTGCTCCACAGCTGCACTGGCACATCCAGATTCCTAG
CGGCATCGTGGAAATCACAAGCCCCAACGTGGGCACCGATGGCAGAGCATTGCCTGGAACACCAGTGGCC
AGCAGCCAGCCTAGATTTCAGGCCTTTGCCAACGGCAGCCTGCTGATCCCTGATTTCGGCAAGCTGGAAG
AGGGCACATACAGCTGTCTGGCCACCAATGAGCTGGGCTCTGCCGAGAGTTCTGTGGATGTGGCTCTTGC
CACACCTGGCGAAGGCGGAGAAGATACCCTGGGCAGAAGATTCCACGGCAAGGCCGTGGAAGGCAAGGGC
TGTTACACCGTGGACAACGAGGTGCAGCCTAGCGGCCCTGAGGACAACGTGGTCATCATCTACCTGAGCA
GAGCCGGCAATCCTGAAGCCGCTGTTGCTGAAGGTGTCCCAGGACAACTGCCTCCTGGACTGCTGCTGCT
GGGACAAAGCCTGCTGCTGTTCTTCTTCCTGACCTCCTTT
